Addgene plasmid #225949: pLV-SFFV-CKAP4 C100A-WPRE-UbC-Emerald
Purpose: Lentiviral vector plasmid expressing human CKAP4 mutation C100A under the spleen focus-forming virus (SFFV) promoter and Emerald under the Ubiquitin C (UbC) promoter
Depositing lab: Richard Eva & Bart Nieuwenhuis & Evan Reid. Depositing organization: University of Cambridge.
Backbone
  Vector backbone: pLV-SFFV-MCS-WPRE-UbC-Emerald (Addgene #211796)
  Backbone manufacturer: Bart Nieuwenhuis
  Vector type: Mammalian Expression, Lentiviral
Growth in bacteria
  Bacterial resistance: Ampicillin, 100 μg/mL
  Growth temperature: 37°C
  Growth strain: NEB Stable
  Copy number: High Copy
Gene/Insert 1
  Gene/Insert name: CKAP4 (alt name: Cytoskeleton Associated Protein 4)
  Species: H. sapiens (human)
  Insert size (bp): 1809
  Mutation: C100A
  Entrez Gene: CKAP4 (a.k.a. CLIMP-63, CLIMP63, ERGIC-63, p63)
  Promoter: SFFV
  Cloning method: Unknown
  Sequencing primers: 5′ n/a
Gene/Insert 2
  Gene/Insert name: Emerald (alt name: EmGFP)
  Species: A. victoria
  Insert size (bp): 717
  Promoter: UbC
  Cloning method: Unknown
  Sequencing primers: 5′ n/a
Resource information
  A portion of this plasmid was derived from a plasmid made by: VectorBuilder
Terms and licenses: Academic/Nonprofit Terms; Industry Terms: Not Available to Industry
How to cite: pLV-SFFV-CKAP4 C100A-WPRE-UbC-Emerald was a gift from Richard Eva & Bart Nieuwenhuis & Evan Reid (Addgene plasmid # 225949 ; http://n2t.net/addgene:225949 ; RRID:Addgene_225949)
