[The description below was written by a language model from this plasmid's Addgene catalogue record and pLannotate feature annotations shown in this document.]
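Description:
pLV-SFFV-CKAP4 C100A-WPRE-UbC-Emerald is a 12.6 kb HIV-1-derived lentiviral transfer plasmid for mammalian expression, built on the pLV-SFFV-MCS-WPRE-UbC-Emerald backbone. It is propagated in E. coli through a high-copy ColE1/pUC-type origin and selected with ampicillin via the bla gene. The recommended recombination-deficient host strain reflects the repeated LTR sequences. The viral cassette runs from a truncated 5' LTR through the Ψ packaging signal (extending into a gag fragment), the Rev response element and the cPPT/CTS. It ends in a ΔU3 self-inactivating 3' LTR, so the integrated provirus lacks LTR promoter activity and transgene expression depends on the internal promoters. An additional LTR fragment annotated at the end of the linearised record probably belongs to the 5' LTR region, which spans the sequence numbering origin.

Two independent expression units lie between the LTRs. The spleen focus-forming virus (SFFV) promoter drives human CKAP4 (also called CLIMP-63), carrying a cysteine-to-alanine substitution at residue 100, followed by a WPRE fragment that enhances transcript stability and expression. Downstream, the human ubiquitin C promoter drives Emerald, a fast-maturing green fluorescent protein derived from Aequorea victoria, which marks transduced cells without being fused to CKAP4. No epitope tag on CKAP4 is recorded.

Outside the viral region, the backbone retains remnants of older vectors: fragments of tetracycline resistance, rop and bom, and an SV40 promoter–gpt–SV40 small t intron/poly(A) cassette annotated only in pieces. None of these is listed as a working selection marker. The record does not state the experimental rationale for the C100A mutation. The design suits stable delivery of the mutant protein for comparison with other CKAP4 variants in fluorescently identifiable cells.
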