Features (pLannotate 1.2.2; 34 found; start..end, strand, type, name):
     48..305     +  LTR            5' LTR (truncated): truncated 5' long terminal repeat (LTR) from HIV-1
    352..477     +  misc_feature   HIV-1 Ψ: packaging signal of human immunodeficiency virus type 1
    461..799     +  CDS            HIV-1 gag (fragment): gag protein from human immunodeficiency virus 1; gag
    974..1207    +  misc_feature   RRE: The Rev response element (RRE) of HIV-1 allows for Rev-dependent mRNA export from the nucleus to the cytoplasm.
   1584..1684    +  CDS            Rev (fragment): human immunodeficiency virus 1 (HIV-1) Rev protein; rev; enhances nuclear export of unspliced and incompletely spliced viral mRNAs
   1721..1838    +  misc_feature   cPPT/CTS: central polypurine tract and central termination sequence of HIV-1
   1875..1907    -  misc_feature   MCS (fragment): pBluescript multiple cloning site
   1991..2398    +  promoter       SFFV promoter: spleen focus-forming virus long terminal repeat (LTR) promoter
   2420..4225    +  CDS            CKAP4: CKAP4_HUMAN - Experimental evidence at protein level: Swiss-Prot protein existence level 1. High-affinity epithelial cell surface receptor for the FZD8- related low molecular weight sialoglycopeptide APF/antiproliferative factor. Mediates the APF antiproliferative signaling within cells. From Homo sapiens (Human).
   4240..4270    +  misc_feature   MCS (fragment): pUC18/19 multiple cloning site
   4271..4289    +  misc_feature   MCS (fragment): pBluescript multiple cloning site
   4289..4794    +  misc_feature   WPRE (fragment): woodchuck hepatitis virus posttranscriptional regulatory element
   4787..5973    +  promoter       UbC promoter: human ubiquitin C promoter
   6009..6725    +  CDS            Emerald: Emerald is a basic (constitutively fluorescent) green fluorescent protein published in 1998, derived from Aequorea victoria. It is reported to be a very rapidly-maturing weak dimer.
   6753..6821    +  CDS            nef (fragment): NEF_HV1Z2 - Experimental evidence at protein level: Swiss-Prot protein existence level 1. Extracellular Nef protein targets CD4(+) T-lymphocytes for apoptosis by interacting with CXCR4 surface receptors. From Human immunodeficiency virus type 1 group M subtype D (isolate Z2/CDC-Z34) (HIV-1).
   6823..7056    +  LTR            3' LTR (ΔU3): self-inactivating 3' long terminal repeat (LTR) from HIV-1
   7081..7099    -  promoter       SP6 promoter: promoter for bacteriophage SP6 RNA polymerase
   7327..7606    +  CDS            TcR (fragment): tetracycline efflux protein; tet; confers resistance to tetracycline
   7607..7655    -  misc_feature   bom (fragment): basis of mobility region from pBR322
   7757..7792    -  CDS            rop (fragment): Rop protein, which maintains plasmids at low copy number; rop
   7887..7991    +  promoter       AmpR promoter: bla
   7992..8852    +  CDS            AmpR: β-lactamase; bla; confers resistance to ampicillin, carbenicillin, and related antibiotics
   9023..9611    +  rep_origin     ori: high-copy-number ColE1/pMB1/pBR322/pUC origin of replication
   9794..9850    +  CDS            lacI (fragment): lac repressor; lacI; The lac repressor binds to the lac operator to inhibit transcription in E. coli. This inhibition can be relieved by adding lactose or isopropyl-β-D-thiogalactopyranoside (IPTG).
   9857..10186   +  promoter       SV40 promoter: SV40 enhancer and early promoter
  10386..10505   +  CDS            gpt (fragment): XGPT_ECOLI - Also known as gpp, gxu. Experimental evidence at protein level: Swiss-Prot protein existence level 1. Purine salvage pathway enzyme that catalyzes the transfer of the ribosyl-5-phosphate group from 5-phospho-alpha-D-ribose 1- diphosphate (PRPP) to the N9 position of the 6-oxopurines guanine and xanthine to form the corresponding ribonucleotides GMP (guanosine 5'- monophosphate) and XMP (xanthosine 5'-monophosphate), with the release of PPi. To a lesser extent, also acts on hypoxanthine (PubMed:9100006, PubMed:3886014). Does not ribophosphorylate adenine (PubMed:3886014). From Esch
  10505..10840   +  CDS            gpt (fragment): XGPT_ECOLI - Also known as gpp, gxu. Experimental evidence at protein level: Swiss-Prot protein existence level 1. Purine salvage pathway enzyme that catalyzes the transfer of the ribosyl-5-phosphate group from 5-phospho-alpha-D-ribose 1- diphosphate (PRPP) to the N9 position of the 6-oxopurines guanine and xanthine to form the corresponding ribonucleotides GMP (guanosine 5'- monophosphate) and XMP (xanthosine 5'-monophosphate), with the release of PPi. To a lesser extent, also acts on hypoxanthine (PubMed:9100006, PubMed:3886014). Does not ribophosphorylate adenine (PubMed:3886014). From Esch
  10935..11240   +  CDS            frsA (fragment): FRSA_ECOLI - Also known as yafA. Experimental evidence at protein level: Swiss-Prot protein existence level 1. Catalyzes the hydrolysis of esters (PubMed:15808744). Displays esterase activity toward pNP-butyrate (PubMed:15808744). May stimulate mixed-acid fermentation by acting as a fermentation/respiration switch that down-regulates respiration and up- regulates fermentation rates (PubMed:15169777). From Escherichia coli (strain K12).
  11244..11318   +  CDS            small t antigen (fragment): SV40 (simian virus 40) small t antigen
  11320..11385   +  intron         small t intron: SV40 (simian virus 40) small t antigen intron
  11515..11535   +  CDS            SV40 NLS: nuclear localization signal of SV40 (simian virus 40) large T antigen
  11854..11937   +  CDS            large T antigen (fragment): large T antigen from SV40 (simian virus 40)
  11960..12094   +  polyA_signal   SV40 poly(A) signal: SV40 polyadenylation signal
  12262..12590   +  LTR            3' LTR (fragment): 3' long terminal repeat (LTR) from HIV-1
>Addgene plasmid #225949 | pLV-SFFV-CKAP4 C100A-WPRE-UbC-Emerald | addgene full sequence | sequence record 446851 | Addgene NGS Result
TGATATCGAGCTTGCTACAAGGGACTTTCCGCTGGGGACTTTCCAGGGAGGCGTGGCCTGGGCGGGACTG
GGGAGTGGCGAGCCCTCAGATCCTGCATATAAGCAGCTGCTTTTTGCCTGTACTGGGTCTCTCTGGTTAG
ACCAGATCTGAGCCTGGGAGCTCTCTGGCTAACTAGGGAACCCACTGCTTAAGCCTCAATAAAGCTTGCC
TTGAGTGCTTCAAGTAGTGTGTGCCCGTCTGTTGTGTGACTCTGGTAACTAGAGATCCCTCAGACCCTTT
TAGTCAGTGTGGAAAATCTCTAGCAGTGGCGCCCGAACAGGGACTTGAAAGCGAAAGGGAAACCAGAGGA
GCTCTCTCGACGCAGGACTCGGCTTGCTGAAGCGCGCACGGCAAGAGGCGAGGGGCGGCGACTGGTGAGT
ACGCCAAAAATTTTGACTAGCGGAGGCTAGAAGGAGAGAGATGGGTGCGAGAGCGTCAGTATTAAGCGGG
GGAGAATTAGATCGCGATGGGAAAAAATTCGGTTAAGGCCAGGGGGAAAGAAAAAATATAAATTAAAACA
TATAGTATGGGCAAGCAGGGAGCTAGAACGATTCGCAGTTAATCCTGGCCTGTTAGAAACATCAGAAGGC
TGTAGACAAATACTGGGACAGCTACAACCATCCCTTCAGACAGGATCAGAAGAACTTAGATCATTATATA
ATACAGTAGCAACCCTCTATTGTGTGCATCAAAGGATAGAGATAAAAGACACCAAGGAAGCTTTAGACAA
GATAGAGGAAGAGCAAAACAAAAGTAAGACCACCGCACAGCAAGCGGCCGGCCGCTGATCTTCAGACCTG
GAGGAGGAGATATGAGGGACAATTGGAGAAGTGAATTATATAAATATAAAGTAGTAAAAATTGAACCATT
AGGAGTAGCACCCACCAAGGCAAAGAGAAGAGTGGTGCAGAGAGAAAAAAGAGCAGTGGGAATAGGAGCT
TTGTTCCTTGGGTTCTTGGGAGCAGCAGGAAGCACTATGGGCGCAGCGTCAATGACGCTGACGGTACAGG
CCAGACAATTATTGTCTGGTATAGTGCAGCAGCAGAACAATTTGCTGAGGGCTATTGAGGCGCAACAGCA
TCTGTTGCAACTCACAGTCTGGGGCATCAAGCAGCTCCAGGCAAGAATCCTGGCTGTGGAAAGATACCTA
AAGGATCAACAGCTCCTGGGGATTTGGGGTTGCTCTGGAAAACTCATTTGCACCACTGCTGTGCCTTGGA
ATGCTAGTTGGAGTAATAAATCTCTGGAACAGATTTGGAATCACACGACCTGGATGGAGTGGGACAGAGA
AATTAACAATTACACAAGCTTAATACACTCCTTAATTGAAGAATCGCAAAACCAGCAAGAAAAGAATGAA
CAAGAATTATTGGAATTAGATAAATGGGCAAGTTTGTGGAATTGGTTTAACATAACAAATTGGCTGTGGT
ATATAAAATTATTCATAATGATAGTAGGAGGCTTGGTAGGTTTAAGAATAGTTTTTGCTGTACTTTCTAT
AGTGAATAGAGTTAGGCAGGGATATTCACCATTATCGTTTCAGACCCACCTCCCAACCCCGAGGGGACCC
GACAGGCCCGAAGGAATAGAAGAAGAAGGTGGAGAGAGAGACAGAGACAGATCCATTCGATTAGTGAACG
GATCTCGACGGTATCGCCAAATGGCAGTATTCATCCACAATTTTAAAAGAAAAGGGGGGATTGGGGGGTA
CAGTGCAGGGGAAAGAATAGTAGACATAATAGCAACAGACATACAAACTAAAGAATTACAAAAACAAATT
ACAAAAATTCAAAATTTTCGGGTTTATTACAGGGACAGCAGAGATCCAGTTTGGATCGATAAGCTTGATA
TCGAATTCCTGCAGCCCCGATAAAATAAAAGATTTTATTTAGTCTCCAGAAAAAGGGGGGAATGAAAGAC
CCCACCTGTAGGTTTGGCAAGCTAGCTGCAGTAACGCCATTTTGCAAGGCATGGAAAAATACCAAACCAA
GAATAGAGAAGTTCAGATCAAGGGCGGGTACATGAAAATAGCTAACGTTGGGCCAAACAGGATATCTGCG
GTGAGCAGTTTCGGCCCCGGCCCGGGGCCAAGAACAGATGGTCACCGCAGTTTCGGCCCCGGCCCGAGGC
CAAGAACAGATGGTCCCCAGATATGGCCCAACCCTCAGCAGTTTCTTAAGACCCATCAGATGTTTCCAGG
CTCCCCCAAGGACCTGAAATGACCCTGCGCCTTATTTGAATTAACCAATCAGCCTGCTTCTCGCTTCTGT
TCGCGCGCTTCTGCTTCCCGAGCTCTATAAAAGAGCTCACAACCCCTCACTCGGCGCGCCAGTCCTCCGA
CAGACTGAGTCGCCCGGGGGGGATCCACCGGTCGCCACCATGCCCTCGGCCAAACAAAGGGGCTCCAAGG
GCGGCCACGGCGCCGCGAGCCCCTCGGAGAAGGGTGCCCACCCGTCGGGCGGCGCGGATGACGTGGCGAA
GAAGCCGCCGCCGGCGCCGCAGCAGCCGCCGCCGCCGCCCGCGCCGCACCCGCAGCAGCACCCGCAGCAG
CACCCGCAGAACCAGGCGCACGGCAAGGGCGGCCACCGCGGCGGCGGCGGCGGCGGCGGCAAGTCCTCCT
CCTCCTCCTCCGCCTCCGCCGCCGCTGCCGCCGCCGCCGCCTCGTCCTCGGCGTCCGCCTCGCGCAGGCT
CGGCAGGGCGCTCAACTTTCTCTTCTACCTCGCCCTGGTGGCGGCGGCCGCTTTCTCGGGCTGGTGCGTC
CACCACGTCCTGGAGGAGGTCCAGCAGGTCCGGCGCAGCCACCAGGACTTCTCCCGGCAGAGGGAGGAGC
TGGGCCAGGGCTTGCAGGGCGTCGAGCAGAAGGTGCAGTCTTTGCAAGCCACATTTGGAACTTTTGAGTC
CATCTTGAGAAGCTCCCAACATAAACAAGACCTCACAGAGAAAGCTGTGAAGCAAGGGGAGAGTGAGGTC
AGCCGGATCAGCGAAGTGCTGCAGAAACTCCAGAATGAGATTCTCAAAGACCTCTCGGATGGGATCCATG
TGGTGAAGGACGCCCGGGAGCGGGACTTCACGTCCCTGGAGAACACGGTGGAGGAGCGGCTGACGGAGCT
CACCAAATCCATCAACGACAACATCGCCATCTTCACAGAAGTCCAGAAGAGGAGCCAGAAGGAGATCAAT
GACATGAAGGCAAAGGTTGCCTCCCTGGAAGAATCTGAGGGGAACAAGCAGGATTTGAAAGCCTTAAAGG
AAGCTGTGAAGGAGATACAGACCTCAGCCAAGTCCAGAGAGTGGGACATGGAGGCCCTGAGAAGTACCCT
TCAGACTATGGAGTCTGACATCTACACCGAGGTCCGCGAGCTGGTGAGCCTCAAGCAGGAGCAGCAGGCT
TTCAAGGAGGCGGCCGACACGGAGCGGCTCGCCCTGCAGGCCCTCACGGAGAAGCTTCTCAGGTCTGAGG
AGTCCGTCTCCCGCCTCCCGGAGGAGATCCGGAGACTGGAGGAAGAGCTCCGCCAGCTGAAGTCCGATTC
CCACGGGCCGAAGGAGGACGGAGGCTTCAGACACTCGGAAGCCTTTGAGGCACTCCAGCAAAAGAGTCAG
GGACTGGACTCCAGGCTCCAGCACGTGGAGGATGGGGTGCTCTCCATGCAGGTGGCTTCTGCGCGCCAGA
CCGAGAGCCTGGAGTCCCTCCTGTCCAAGAGCCAGGAGCACGAGCAGCGCCTGGCCGCCCTGCAGGGGCG
CCTGGAAGGCCTCGGGTCCTCAGAGGCAGACCAGGATGGCCTGGCCAGCACGGTGAGGAGCCTGGGCGAG
ACCCAGCTGGTGCTCTACGGTGACGTGGAGGAGCTGAAGAGGAGTGTGGGCGAGCTCCCCAGCACCGTGG
AATCACTCCAGAAGGTGCAGGAGCAGGTGCACACGCTGCTCAGTCAGGACCAAGCCCAGGCCGCCCGTCT
GCCTCCTCAGGACTTCCTGGACAGACTTTCTTCTCTAGACAACCTGAAAGCCTCAGTCAGCCAAGTGGAG
GCGGACTTGAAAATGCTCAGGACTGCTGTGGACAGTTTGGTTGCATACTCGGTCAAAATAGAAACCAACG
AGAACAATCTGGAATCAGCCAAGGGTTTACTAGATGACCTGAGGAATGATCTGGATAGGTTGTTTGTGAA
AGTGGAGAAGATTCACGAAAAGGTCTAAAGCGGCCGCGACTCTAGAGTCGACCTGCAGGCATGCAAGCTT
GATATCAAGCTTATCGATAATCAACCTCTGGATTACAAAATTTGTGAAAGATTGACTGGTATTCTTAACT
ATGTTGCTCCTTTTACGCTATGTGGATACGCTGCTTTAATGCCTTTGTATCATGCTATTGCTTCCCGTAT
GGCTTTCATTTTCTCCTCCTTGTATAAATCCTGGTTGCTGTCTCTTTATGAGGAGTTGTGGCCCGTTGTC
AGGCAACGTGGCGTGGTGTGCACTGTGTTTGCTGACGCAACCCCCACTGGTTGGGGCATTGCCACCACCT
GTCAGCTCCTTTCCGGGACTTTCGCTTTCCCCCTCCCTATTGCCACGGCGGAACTCATCGCCGCCTGCCT
TGCCCGCTGCTGGACAGGGGCTCGGCTGTTGGGCACTGACAATTCCGTGGTGTTGTCGGGGAAATCATCG
TCCTTTCCTTGGCTGCTCGCCTGTGTTGCCACCTGGATTCTGCGCGGGACGTCCTTCTGCTACGTCCCTT
CGGCCCTCAATCCAGCGGACCTTCCTTCCCGCGGGCGCCCCCCTCCTCACGGCGAGCGCTGCCACGTCAG
ACGAAGGGCGCAGCGAGCGTCCTGATCCTTCCGCCCGGACGCTCAGGACAGCGGCCCGCTGCTCATAAGA
CTCGGCCTTAGAACCCCAGTATCAGCAGAAGGACATTTTAGGACGGGACTTGGGTGACTCTAGGGCACTG
GTTTTCTTTCCAGAGAGCGGAACAGGCGAGGAAAAGTAGTCCCTTCTCGGCGATTCTGCGGAGGGATCTC
CGTGGGGCGGTGAACGCCGATGATTATATAAGGACGCGCCGGGTGTGGCACAGCTAGTTCCGTCGCAGCC
GGGATTTGGGTCGCGGTTCTTGTTTGTGGATCGCTGTGATCGTCACTTGGTGAGTAGCGGGCTGCTGGGC
TGGCCGGGGCTTTCGTGGCCGCCGGGCCGCTCGGTGGGACGGAAGCGTGTGGAGAGACCGCCAAGGGCTG
TAGTCTGGGTCCGCGAGCAAGGTTGCCCTGAACTGGGGGTTGGGGGGAGCGCAGCAAAATGGCGGCTGTT
CCCGAGTCTTGAATGGAAGACGCTTGTGAGGCGGGCTGTGAGGTCGTTGAAACAAGGTGGGGGGCATGGT
GGGCGGCAAGAACCCAAGGTCTTGAGGCCTTCGCTAATGCGGGAAAGCTCTTATTCGGGTGAGATGGGCT
GGGGCACCATCTGGGGACCCTGACGTGAAGTTTGTCACTGACTGGAGAACTCGGTTTGTCGTCTGTTGCG
GGGGCGGCAGTTATGGCGGTGCCGTTGGGCAGTGCACCCGTACCTTTGGGAGCGCGCGCCCTCGTCGTGT
CGTGACGTCACCCGTTCTGTTGGCTTATAATGCAGGGTGGGGCCACCTGCCGGTAGGTGTGCGGTAGGCT
TTTCTCCGTCGCAGGACGCAGGGTTCGGGCCTAGGGTAGGCTCTCCTGAATCGACAGGCGCCGGACCTCT
GGTGAGGGGAGGGATAAGTGAGGCGTCAGTTTCTTTGGTCGGTTTTATGTACCTATCTTCTTAAGTAGCT
GAAGCTCCGGTTTTGAACTATGCGCTCGGGGTTGGCGAGTGTGTTTTGTGAAGTTTTTTAGGCACCTTTT
GAAATGTAATCATTTGGGTCAATATGTAATTTTCAGTGTTAGACTAGTAAATTGTCCGCTAAATTCTGGC
CGTTTTTGGCTTTTTTGTTAGACGAAGCTTGGTACCGAGCTCGGATCAATTCGCCACCATGGTGAGCAAG
GGCGAGGAGCTGTTCACCGGGGTGGTGCCCATCCTGGTCGAGCTGGACGGCGACGTAAACGGCCACAAGT
TCAGCGTGTCCGGCGAGGGCGAGGGCGATGCCACCTACGGCAAGCTGACCCTGAAGTTCATCTGCACCAC
CGGCAAGCTGCCCGTGCCCTGGCCCACCCTCGTGACCACCTTGACCTACGGCGTGCAGTGCTTCGCCCGC
TACCCCGACCACATGAAGCAGCACGACTTCTTCAAGTCCGCCATGCCCGAAGGCTACGTCCAGGAGCGCA
CCATCTTCTTCAAGGACGACGGCAACTACAAGACCCGCGCCGAGGTGAAGTTCGAGGGCGACACCCTGGT
GAACCGCATCGAGCTGAAGGGCATCGACTTCAAGGAGGACGGCAACATCCTGGGGCACAAGCTGGAGTAC
AACTACAACAGCCACAAGGTCTATATCACCGCCGACAAGCAGAAGAACGGCATCAAGGTGAACTTCAAGA
CCCGCCACAACATCGAGGACGGCAGCGTGCAGCTCGCCGACCACTACCAGCAGAACACCCCCATCGGCGA
CGGCCCCGTGCTGCTGCCCGACAACCACTACCTGAGCACCCAGTCCGCCCTGAGCAAAGACCCCAACGAG
AAGCGCGATCACATGGTCCTGCTGGAGTTCGTGACCGCCGCCGGGATCACTCTCGGCATGGACGAGCTGT
ACAAGTAACTCGAGGGAATTAATTCGAGCTCGGTACCTTTAAGACCAATGACTTACAAGGCAGCTGTAGA
TCTTAGCCACTTTTTAAAAGAAAAGGGGGGACTGGAAGGGCTAATTCACTCCCAACGAAGACAAGATCTG
CTTTTTGCTTGTACTGGGTCTCTCTGGTTAGACCAGATCTGAGCCTGGGAGCTCTCTGGCTAACTAGGGA
ACCCACTGCTTAAGCCTCAATAAAGCTTGCCTTGAGTGCTTCAAGTAGTGTGTGCCCGTCTGTTGTGTGA
CTCTGGTAACTAGAGATCCCTCAGACCCTTTTAGTCAGTGTGGAAAATCTCTAGCAGCATCTAGAATTAA
TTCCGTGTATTCTATAGTGTCACCTAAATCGTATGTGTATGATACATAAGGTTATGTATTAATTGTAGCC
GCGTTCTAACGACAATATGTACAAGCCTAATTGTGTAGCATCTGGCTTACTGAAGCAGACCCTATCATCT
CTCTCGTAAACTGCCGTCAGAGTCGGTTTGGTTGGACGAACCTTCTGAGTTTCTGGTAACGCCGTCCCGC
ACCCGGAAATGGTCAGCGAACCAATCAGCAGGGTCATCGCTAGCCAGATCCTCTACGCCGGACGCATCGT
GGCCGGCATCACCGGCGCCACAGGTGCGGTTGCTGGCGCCTATATCGCCGACATCACCGATGGGGAAGAT
CGGGCTCGCCACTTCGGGCTCATGAGCGCTTGTTTCGGCGTGGGTATGGTGGCAGGCCCCGTGGCCGGGG
GACTGTTGGGCGCCATCTCCTTGCATGCACCATTCCTTGCGGCGGCGGTGCTCAACGGCCTCAACCTACT
ACTGGGCTGCTTCCTAATGCAGGAGTCGCATAAGGGAGAGCGTCGAATGGTGCACTCTCAGTACAATCTG
CTCTGATGCCGCATAGTTAAGCCAGCCCCGACACCCGCCAACACCCGCTGACGCGCCCTGACGGGCTTGT
CTGCTCCCGGCATCCGCTTACAGACAAGCTGTGACCGTCTCCGGGAGCTGCATGTGTCAGAGGTTTTCAC
CGTCATCACCGAAACGCGCGAGACGAAAGGGCCTCGTGATACGCCTATTTTTATAGGTTAATGTCATGAT
AATAATGGTTTCTTAGACGTCAGGTGGCACTTTTCGGGGAAATGTGCGCGGAACCCCTATTTGTTTATTT
TTCTAAATACATTCAAATATGTATCCGCTCATGAGACAATAACCCTGATAAATGCTTCAATAATATTGAA
AAAGGAAGAGTATGAGTATTCAACATTTCCGTGTCGCCCTTATTCCCTTTTTTGCGGCATTTTGCCTTCC
TGTTTTTGCTCACCCAGAAACGCTGGTGAAAGTAAAAGATGCTGAAGATCAGTTGGGTGCACGAGTGGGT
TACATCGAACTGGATCTCAACAGCGGTAAGATCCTTGAGAGTTTTCGCCCCGAAGAACGTTTTCCAATGA
TGAGCACTTTTAAAGTTCTGCTATGTGGCGCGGTATTATCCCGTATTGACGCCGGGCAAGAGCAACTCGG
TCGCCGCATACACTATTCTCAGAATGACTTGGTTGAGTACTCACCAGTCACAGAAAAGCATCTTACGGAT
GGCATGACAGTAAGAGAATTATGCAGTGCTGCCATAACCATGAGTGATAACACTGCGGCCAACTTACTTC
TGACAACGATCGGAGGACCGAAGGAGCTAACCGCTTTTTTGCACAACATGGGGGATCATGTAACTCGCCT
TGATCGTTGGGAACCGGAGCTGAATGAAGCCATACCAAACGACGAGCGTGACACCACGATGCCTGTAGCA
ATGGCAACAACGTTGCGCAAACTATTAACTGGCGAACTACTTACTCTAGCTTCCCGGCAACAATTAATAG
ACTGGATGGAGGCGGATAAAGTTGCAGGACCACTTCTGCGCTCGGCCCTTCCGGCTGGCTGGTTTATTGC
TGATAAATCTGGAGCCGGTGAGCGTGGGTCTCGCGGTATCATTGCAGCACTGGGGCCAGATGGTAAGCCC
TCCCGTATCGTAGTTATCTACACGACGGGGAGTCAGGCAACTATGGATGAACGAAATAGACAGATCGCTG
AGATAGGTGCCTCACTGATTAAGCATTGGTAACTGTCAGACCAAGTTTACTCATATATACTTTAGATTGA
TTTAAAACTTCATTTTTAATTTAAAAGGATCTAGGTGAAGATCCTTTTTGATAATCTCATGACCAAAATC
CCTTAACGTGAGTTTTCGTTCCACTGAGCGTCAGACCCCGTAGAAAAGATCAAAGGATCTTCTTGAGATC
CTTTTTTTCTGCGCGTAATCTGCTGCTTGCAAACAAAAAAACCACCGCTACCAGCGGTGGTTTGTTTGCC
GGATCAAGAGCTACCAACTCTTTTTCCGAAGGTAACTGGCTTCAGCAGAGCGCAGATACCAAATACTGTT
CTTCTAGTGTAGCCGTAGTTAGGCCACCACTTCAAGAACTCTGTAGCACCGCCTACATACCTCGCTCTGC
TAATCCTGTTACCAGTGGCTGCTGCCAGTGGCGATAAGTCGTGTCTTACCGGGTTGGACTCAAGACGATA
GTTACCGGATAAGGCGCAGCGGTCGGGCTGAACGGGGGGTTCGTGCACACAGCCCAGCTTGGAGCGAACG
ACCTACACCGAACTGAGATACCTACAGCGTGAGCTATGAGAAAGCGCCACGCTTCCCGAAGGGAGAAAGG
CGGACAGGTATCCGGTAAGCGGCAGGGTCGGAACAGGAGAGCGCACGAGGGAGCTTCCAGGGGGAAACGC
CTGGTATCTTTATAGTCCTGTCGGGTTTCGCCACCTCTGACTTGAGCGTCGATTTTTGTGATGCTCGTCA
GGGGGGCGGAGCCTATGGAAAAACGCCAGCAACGCGGCCTTTTTACGGTTCCTGGCCTTTTGCTGGCCTT
TTGCTCACATGTTCTTTCCTGCGTTATCCCCTGATTCTGTGGATAACCGTATTACCGCCTTTGAGTGAGC
TGATACCGCTCGCCGCAGCCGAACGACCGAGCGCAGCGAGTCAGTGAGCGAGGAAGCGGAAGAGCGCCCA
ATACGCAAACCGCCTCTCCCCGCGCGTTGGCCGATTCATTAATGCAGCTGTGGAATGTGTGTCAGTTAGG
GTGTGGAAAGTCCCCAGGCTCCCCAGCAGGCAGAAGTATGCAAAGCATGCATCTCAATTAGTCAGCAACC
AGGTGTGGAAAGTCCCCAGGCTCCCCAGCAGGCAGAAGTATGCAAAGCATGCATCTCAATTAGTCAGCAA
CCATAGTCCCGCCCCTAACTCCGCCCATCCCGCCCCTAACTCCGCCCAGTTCCGCCCATTCTCCGCCCCA
TGGCTGACTAATTTTTTTTATTTATGCAGAGGCCGAGGCCGCCTCGGCCTCTGAGCTATTCCAGAAGTAG
TGAGGAGGCTTTTTTGGAGGCCTAGGCTTTTGCAAAAAGCTTGGACACAAGACAGGCTTGCGAGATATGT
TTGAGAATACCACTTTATCCCGCGTCAGGGAGAGGCAGTGCGTAAAAAGACGCGGACTCATGTGAAATAC
TGGTTTTTAGTGCGCCAGATCTCTATAATCTCGCGCAACCTATTTTCCCCTCGAACACTTTTTAAGCCGT
AGATAAACAGGCTGGGACACTTCACATGAGCGAAAAATACATCGTCACCTGGGACATGTTGCAGATCCAT
GCACGTAAACTCGCAAGCCGACTGATGCCTTCTGAACAATGGAAAGGCATTATTGCCGTAAGCCGTGGCG
GTCTGTACCGGGTGCGTTACTGGCGCGTGAACTGGGTATTCGTCATGTCGATACCGTTTGTATTTCCAGC
TACGATCACGACAACCAGCGCGAGCTTAAAGTGCTGAAACGCGCAGAAGGCGATGGCGAAGGCTTCATCG
TTATTGATGACCTGGTGGATACCGGTGGTACTGCGGTTGCGATTCGTGAAATGTATCCAAAAGCGCACTT
TGTCACCATCTTCGCAAAACCGGCTGGTCGTCCGCTGGTTGATGACTATGTTGTTGATATCCCGCAAGAT
ACCTGGATTGAACAGCCGTGGGATATGGGCGTCGTATTCGTCCCGCCAATCTCCGGTCGCTAATCTTTTC
AACGCCTGGCACTGCCGGGCGTTGTTCTTTTTAACTTCAGGCGGGTTACAATAGTTTCCAGTAAGTATTC
TGGAGGCTGCATCCATGACACAGGCAAACCTGAGCGAAACCCTGTTCAAACCCCGCTTTAAACATCCTGA
AACCTCGACGCTAGTCCGCCGCTTTAATCACGGCGCACAACCGCCTGTGCAGTCGGCCCTTGATGGTAAA
ACCATCCCTCACTGGTATCGCATGATTAACCGTCTGATGTGGATCTGGCGCGGCATTGACCCACGCGAAA
TCCTCGACGTCCAGGCACGTATTGTGATGAGCGATGCCGAACGTACCGACGATGATTTATACGATACGGT
GATTGGCTACCGTGGCGGCAACTGGATTTATGAGTGGGCCCCGGATCTTTGTGAAGGAACCTTACTTCTG
TGGTGTGACATAATTGGACAAACTACCTACAGAGATTTAAAGCTCTAAGGTAAATATAAAATTTTTAAGT
GTATAATGTGTTAAACTACTGATTCTAATTGTTTGTGTATTTTAGATTCCAACCTATGGAACTGATGAAT
GGGAGCAGTGGTGGAATGCCTTTAATGAGGAAAACCTGTTTTGCTCAGAAGAAATGCCATCTAGTGATGA
TGAGGCTACTGCTGACTCTCAACATTCTACTCCTCCAAAAAAGAAGAGAAAGGTAGAAGACCCCAAGGAC
TTTCCTTCAGAATTGCTAAGTTTTTTGAGTCATGCTGTGTTTAGTAATAGAACTCTTGCTTGCTTTGCTA
TTTACACCACAAAGGAAAAAGCTGCACTGCTATACAAGAAAATTATGGAAAAATATTCTGTAACCTTTAT
AAGTAGGCATAACAGTTATAATCATAACATACTGTTTTTTCTTACTCCACACAGGCATAGAGTGTCTGCT
ATTAATAACTATGCTCAAAAATTGTGTACCTTTAGCTTTTTAATTTGTAAAGGGGTTAATAAGGAATATT
TGATGTATAGTGCCTTGACTAGAGATCATAATCAGCCATACCACATTTGTAGAGGTTTTACTTGCTTTAA
AAAACCTCCCACACCTCCCCCTGAACCTGAAACATAAAATGAATGCAATTGTTGTTGTTAACTTGTTTAT
TGCAGCTTATAATGGTTACAAATAAAGCAATAGCATCACAAATTTCACAAATAAAGCATTTTTTTCACTG
CATTCTAGTTGTGGTTTGTCCAAACTCATCAATGTATCTTATCATGTCTGGATCAACTGGATAACTCAAG
CTAACCAAAATCATCCCAAACTTCCCACCCCATACCCTATTACCACTGCCAATTACCTGTGGTTTCATTT
ACTCTAAACCTGTGATTCCTCTGAATTATTTTCATTTTAAAGAAATTGTATTTGTTAAATATGTACTACA
AACTTAGTAGTTGGAAGGGCTAATTCACTCCCAAAGAAGACAAGATATCCTTGATCTGTGGATCTACCAC
ACACAAGGCTACTTCCCTGATTAGCAGAACTACACACCAGGGCCAGGGGTCAGATATCCACTGACCTTTG
GATGGTGCTACAAGCTAGTACCAGTTGAGCCAGATAAGGTAGAAGAGGCCAATAAAGGAGAGAACACCAG
CTTGTTACACCCTGTGAGCCTGCATGGGATGGATGACCCGGAGAGAGAAGTGTTAGAGTGGAGGTTTGAC
AGCCGCCTAGCATTTCATCACGTGGCCCGAGAGCTGCATCCGGAGTACTTCAAGAACTGC
